Addgene plasmid #92100: TAF3 PHD_pGEX-6P-2
Purpose: Expresses GST fusion TAF3 PHD domain protein
Depositing lab: Albert Jeltsch. Depositing organization: Universitaet Stuttgart. Publication: Application of recombinant TAF3 PHD domain instead of anti-H3K4me3 antibody. Kungulovski G, Mauser R, Reinhardt R, Jeltsch A. Epigenetics Chromatin. 2016 Mar 22;9:11. doi: 10.1186/s13072-016-0061-9. eCollection 2016. 61 PubMed 27006701.
Backbone
  Vector backbone: pGEX-6P-2
  Backbone size w/o insert (bp): 4985
  Total vector size (bp): 5191
  Vector type: Bacterial Expression
  Selectable markers: Chloramphenicol
Growth in bacteria
  Bacterial resistance: Ampicillin, 100 μg/mL
  Growth temperature: 37°C
  Growth strain: DH5alpha
  Growth instructions: BL21 Codon plus strain should be used for expression
  Copy number: High Copy
Gene/Insert
  Gene/Insert name: TAF3 PHD domain
  Species: H. sapiens (human)
  Insert size (bp): 227
  GenBank ID: NM_031923.1
  Entrez Gene: TAF3 (a.k.a. TAF140, TAFII-140, TAFII140)
  Promoter: tac promoter
  Tag / fusion protein: GST Tag
  Cloning method: Restriction Enzyme; 5′ cloning site BamHI (unknown if destroyed); 3′ cloning site XhoI (unknown if destroyed)
  Sequencing primers: 5′ GGGCTGGCAAGCCACGTTTGGTG; 3′ CCGGGAGCTGCATGTGTCAGAGG
Terms and licenses: Academic/Nonprofit Terms; Industry Terms: Not Available to Industry
Depositor comments: overexpressing at 20°C in the presence of 50 μM zinc in LB medium
How to cite: TAF3 PHD_pGEX-6P-2 was a gift from Albert Jeltsch (Addgene plasmid # 92100 ; http://n2t.net/addgene:92100 ; RRID:Addgene_92100)
