[The description below was written by a language model from this plasmid's Addgene catalogue record and pLannotate feature annotations shown in this document.]
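Description:
TAF3 PHD_pGEX-6P-2 is a bacterial expression plasmid of about 5.2 kb, built on the pGEX-6P-2 backbone, that produces the PHD finger domain of human TAF3 as a glutathione S-transferase fusion protein in E. coli. It replicates from a high-copy ColE1/pMB1-type origin and is selected through the β-lactamase (AmpR) gene, which confers ampicillin resistance. The catalogue also lists chloramphenicol as a selectable marker, but no chloramphenicol resistance gene appears in the annotated sequence. That entry may instead relate to the recommended BL21 Codon Plus expression strain, though the record does not say so.

The expression cassette consists of the strong hybrid tac promoter followed by a lac operator, then the Schistosoma japonicum GST coding sequence. A roughly 220 bp TAF3 fragment was cloned downstream of GST between the BamHI and XhoI sites, so the tag is N-terminal. A plasmid-borne lacI gene with its own promoter supplies lac repressor, which keeps the tac promoter off until it is induced with IPTG. The short linker between GST and the insert is not annotated, although pGEX-6P vectors normally encode a PreScission protease cleavage site there. The remaining annotations (a lac promoter/lacZα segment and fragments of bom, rop and yciV) are backbone remnants with no role in expression.

GST allows the fusion to be purified and detected by glutathione affinity. The associated publication describes using the recombinant TAF3 PHD domain, a reader of histone H3 lysine 4 trimethylation, as a substitute for anti-H3K4me3 antibodies in chromatin analysis. The depositor notes that zinc is added during expression, which is consistent with the PHD finger being a zinc-coordinating fold.
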