Features (pLannotate 1.2.2; 17 found; start..end, strand, type, name):
      7..595     +  rep_origin     ori: high-copy-number ColE1/pMB1/pBR322/pUC origin of replication
    781..832     -  misc_feature   bom (fragment): basis of mobility region from pBR322
    839..916     +  promoter       lacI promoter: lacI
    917..1999    +  CDS            lacI: lac repressor; lacI; The lac repressor binds to the lac operator to inhibit transcription in E. coli. This inhibition can be relieved by adding lactose or isopropyl-β-D-thiogalactopyranoside (IPTG).
   2012..2033    +  protein_bind   CAP binding site: CAP binding activates transcription in the presence of cAMP. E. coli catabolite activator protein
   2048..2078    +  promoter       lac promoter: promoter for the E. coli lac operon
   2086..2102    +  protein_bind   lac operator: The lac repressor binds to the lac operator to inhibit transcription in E. coli. This inhibition can be relieved by adding lactose or isopropyl-β-D-thiogalactopyranoside (IPTG). lac repressor encoded by lacI
   2122..2295    +  CDS            lacZα: LacZα fragment of β-galactosidase; lacZ fragment
   2559..2675    -  CDS            yciV (fragment): RNAAM_ECOLI - Also known as trpH From Escherichia coli (strain K12).
   2751..2779    +  promoter       tac promoter: strong E. coli promoter; hybrid between the trp and lac UV5 promoters
   2787..2803    +  protein_bind   lac operator: The lac repressor binds to the lac operator to inhibit transcription in E. coli. This inhibition can be relieved by adding lactose or isopropyl-β-D-thiogalactopyranoside (IPTG). lac repressor encoded by lacI
   2826..3479    +  CDS            GST26_SCHJA: Experimental evidence at protein level: Swiss-Prot protein existence level 1. GST isoenzymes appear to play a central role in the parasite detoxification system. Other functions are also suspected including a role in increasing the solubility of haematin in the parasite gut. From Schistosoma japonicum (Blood fluke).
   3519..3740    +  CDS            TAF3 (fragment): TAF3_HUMAN - Experimental evidence at protein level: Swiss-Prot protein existence level 1. Transcription factor TFIID is one of the general factors required for accurate and regulated initiation by RNA polymerase II. TFIID is a multimeric protein complex that plays a central role in mediating promoter responses to various activators and repressors. Required in complex with TBPL2 for the differentiation of myoblasts into myocytes. The complex replaces TFIID at specific promoters at an early stage in the differentiation process. From Homo sapiens (Human).
   3776..3815    +  CDS            rop (fragment): Rop protein, which maintains plasmids at low copy number; rop
   3917..3957    +  misc_feature   bom (fragment): basis of mobility region from pBR322
   4062..4166    +  promoter       AmpR promoter: bla
   4167..5027    +  CDS            AmpR: β-lactamase; bla; confers resistance to ampicillin, carbenicillin, and related antibiotics
>Addgene plasmid #92100 | TAF3 PHD_pGEX-6P-2 | addgene full sequence | sequence record 181348 | Addgene NGS Result
ATCTTCTTGAGATCCTTTTTTTCTGCGCGTAATCTGCTGCTTGCAAACAAAAAAACCACCGCTACCAGCG
GTGGTTTGTTTGCCGGATCAAGAGCTACCAACTCTTTTTCCGAAGGTAACTGGCTTCAGCAGAGCGCAGA
TACCAAATACTGTCCTTCTAGTGTAGCCGTAGTTAGGCCACCACTTCAAGAACTCTGTAGCACCGCCTAC
ATACCTCGCTCTGCTAATCCTGTTACCAGTGGCTGCTGCCAGTGGCGATAAGTCGTGTCTTACCGGGTTG
GACTCAAGACGATAGTTACCGGATAAGGCGCAGCGGTCGGGCTGAACGGGGGGTTCGTGCACACAGCCCA
GCTTGGAGCGAACGACCTACACCGAACTGAGATACCTACAGCGTGAGCTATGAGAAAGCGCCACGCTTCC
CGAAGGGAGAAAGGCGGACAGGTATCCGGTAAGCGGCAGGGTCGGAACAGGAGAGCGCACGAGGGAGCTT
CCAGGGGGAAACGCCTGGTATCTTTATAGTCCTGTCGGGTTTCGCCACCTCTGACTTGAGCGTCGATTTT
TGTGATGCTCGTCAGGGGGGCGGAGCCTATGGAAAAACGCCAGCAACGCGGCCTTTTTACGGTTCCTGGC
CTTTTGCTGGCCTTTTGCTCACATGTTCTTTCCTGCGTTATCCCCTGATTCTGTGGATAACCGTATTACC
GCCTTTGAGTGAGCTGATACCGCTCGCCGCAGCCGAACGACCGAGCGCAGCGAGTCAGTGAGCGAGGAAG
CGGAAGAGCGCCTGATGCGGTATTTTCTCCTTACGCATCTGTGCGGTATTTCACACCGCATAAATTCCGA
CACCATCGAATGGCGCAAAACCTTTCGCGGTATGGCATGATAGCGCCCGGAAGAGAGTCAATTCAGGGTG
GTGAATGTGAAACCAGTAACGTTATACGATGTCGCAGAGTATGCCGGTGTCTCTTATCAGACCGTTTCCC
GCGTGGTGAACCAGGCCAGCCACGTTTCTGCGAAAACGCGGGAAAAAGTGGAAGCGGCGATGGCGGAGCT
GAATTACATTCCCAACCGCGTGGCACAACAACTGGCGGGCAAACAGTCGTTGCTGATTGGCGTTGCCACC
TCCAGTCTGGCCCTGCACGCGCCGTCGCAAATTGTCGCGGCGATTAAATCTCGCGCCGATCAACTGGGTG
CCAGCGTGGTGGTGTCGATGGTAGAACGAAGCGGCGTCGAAGCCTGTAAAGCGGCGGTGCACAATCTTCT
CGCGCAACGCGTCAGTGGGCTGATCATTAACTATCCGCTGGATGACCAGGATGCCATTGCTGTGGAAGCT
GCCTGCACTAATGTTCCGGCGTTATTTCTTGATGTCTCTGACCAGACACCCATCAACAGTATTATTTTCT
CCCATGAAGACGGTACGCGACTGGGCGTGGAGCATCTGGTCGCATTGGGTCACCAGCAAATCGCGCTGTT
AGCGGGCCCATTAAGTTCTGTCTCGGCGCGTCTGCGTCTGGCTGGCTGGCATAAATATCTCACTCGCAAT
CAAATTCAGCCGATAGCGGAACGGGAAGGCGACTGGAGTGCCATGTCCGGTTTTCAACAAACCATGCAAA
TGCTGAATGAGGGCATCGTTCCCACTGCGATGCTGGTTGCCAACGATCAGATGGCGCTGGGCGCAATGCG
CGCCATTACCGAGTCCGGGCTGCGCGTTGGTGCGGATATCTCGGTAGTGGGATACGACGATACCGAAGAC
AGCTCATGTTATATCCCGCCGTTAACCACCATCAAACAGGATTTTCGCCTGCTGGGGCAAACCAGCGTGG
ACCGCTTGCTGCAACTCTCTCAGGGCCAGGCGGTGAAGGGCAATCAGCTGTTGCCCGTCTCACTGGTGAA
AAGAAAAACCACGCTAGCGCCCAATACGCAAACCGCCTCTCCCCGCGCGTTGGCCGATTCATTAATGCAG
CTGGCACGACAGGTTTCCCGACTGGAAAGCGGGCAGTGAGCGCAACGCAATTAATGTAAGTTAGCTCACT
CATTAGGCACCCCAGGCTTTACACTTTATGCTTCCGGCTCGTATGTTGTGTGGAATTGTGAGCGGATAAC
AATTTCACACAGGAAACAGCTATGACCATGATTACGGATTCACTGGCCGTCGTTTTACAACGTCGTGACT
GGGAAAACCCTGGCGTTACCCAACTTAATCGCCTTGCAGCACATCCCCCTTTCGCCAGCTGGCGTAATAG
CGAAGAGGCCCGCACCGATCGCCCTTCCCAACAGTTGCGCAGCCTGAATGGCGAATGGCGCTTTGCCTGG
TTTCCGGCACCAGAAGCGGTGCCGGAAAGCTGGCTGGAGTGCGATCTTCCTGAGGCCGATACTGTCGTCG
TCCCCTCAAACTGGCAGATGCACGGTTACGATGCGCCCATCTACACCAACGTGACCTATCCCATTACGGT
CAATCCGCCGTTTGTTCCCACGGAGAATCCGACGGGTTGTTACTCGCTCACATTTAATGTTGATGAAAGC
TGGCTACAGGAAGGCCAGACGCGAATTATTTTTGATGGCGTTGGAATTAGCTTATCGACTGCACGGTGCA
CCAATGCTTCTGGCGTCAGGCAGCCATCGGAAGCTGTGGTATGGCTGTGCAGGTCGTAAATCACTGCATA
ATTCGTGTCGCTCAAGGCGCACTCCCGTTCTGGATAATGTTTTTTGCGCCGACATCATAACGGTTCTGGC
AAATATTCTGAAATGAGCTGTTGACAATTAATCATCGGCTCGTATAATGTGTGGAATTGTGAGCGGATAA
CAATTTCACACAGGAAACAGTATTCATGTCCCCTATACTAGGTTATTGGAAAATTAAGGGCCTTGTGCAA
CCCACTCGACTTCTTTTGGAATATCTTGAAGAAAAATATGAAGAGCATTTGTATGAGCGCGATGAAGGTG
ATAAATGGCGAAACAAAAAGTTTGAATTGGGTTTGGAGTTTCCCAATCTTCCTTATTATATTGATGGTGA
TGTTAAATTAACACAGTCTATGGCCATCATACGTTATATAGCTGACAAGCACAACATGTTGGGTGGTTGT
CCAAAAGAGCGTGCAGAGATTTCAATGCTTGAAGGAGCGGTTTTGGATATTAGATACGGTGTTTCGAGAA
TTGCATATAGTAAAGACTTTGAAACTCTCAAAGTTGATTTTCTTAGCAAGCTACCTGAAATGCTGAAAAT
GTTCGAAGATCGTTTATGTCATAAAACATATTTAAATGGTGATCATGTAACCCATCCTGACTTCATGTTG
TATGACGCTCTTGATGTTGTTTTATACATGGACCCAATGTGCCTGGATGCGTTCCCAAAATTAGTTTGTT
TTAAAAAACGTATTGAAGCTATCCCACAAATTGATAAGTACTTGAAATCCAGCAAGTATATAGCATGGCC
TTTGCAGGGCTGGCAAGCCACGTTTGGTGGTGGCGACCATCCTCCAAAATCGGATCTGGAAGTTCTGTTC
CAGGGGCCCCTGGGATCCGTGATCCGAGATGAGTGGGGCAATCAGATCTGGATCTGCCCTGGGTGTAACA
AGCCTGACGATGGGAGTCCCATGATTGGGTGTGACGACTGCGATGACTGGTACCACTGGCCCTGTGTTGG
AATCATGACTGCACCCCCAGAAGAGATGCAGTGGTTCTGCCCCAAGTGTGCGAACAAGAAGAAGGACAAA
AAGCACAAGAAGAGGAAGCATCGAGCCCACTGACTCGAGCGGCCGCATCGTGACTGACTGACGATCTGCC
TCGCGCGTTTCGGTGATGACGGTGAAAACCTCTGACACATGCAGCTCCCGGAGACGGTCACAGCTTGTCT
GTAAGCGGATGCCGGGAGCAGACAAGCCCGTCAGGGCGCGTCAGCGGGTGTTGGCGGGTGTCGGGGCGCA
GCCATGACCCAGTCACGTAGCGATAGCGGAGTGTATAATTCTTGAAGACGAAAGGGCCTCGTGATACGCC
TATTTTTATAGGTTAATGTCATGATAATAATGGTTTCTTAGACGTCAGGTGGCACTTTTCGGGGAAATGT
GCGCGGAACCCCTATTTGTTTATTTTTCTAAATACATTCAAATATGTATCCGCTCATGAGACAATAACCC
TGATAAATGCTTCAATAATATTGAAAAAGGAAGAGTATGAGTATTCAACATTTCCGTGTCGCCCTTATTC
CCTTTTTTGCGGCATTTTGCCTTCCTGTTTTTGCTCACCCAGAAACGCTGGTGAAAGTAAAAGATGCTGA
AGATCAGTTGGGTGCACGAGTGGGTTACATCGAACTGGATCTCAACAGCGGTAAGATCCTTGAGAGTTTT
CGCCCCGAAGAACGTTTTCCAATGATGAGCACTTTTAAAGTTCTGCTATGTGGCGCGGTATTATCCCGTG
TTGACGCCGGGCAAGAGCAACTCGGTCGCCGCATACACTATTCTCAGAATGACTTGGTTGAGTACTCACC
AGTCACAGAAAAGCATCTTACGGATGGCATGACAGTAAGAGAATTATGCAGTGCTGCCATAACCATGAGT
GATAACACTGCGGCCAACTTACTTCTGACAACGATCGGAGGACCGAAGGAGCTAACCGCTTTTTTGCACA
ACATGGGGGATCATGTAACTCGCCTTGATCGTTGGGAACCGGAGCTGAATGAAGCCATACCAAACGACGA
GCGTGACACCACGATGCCTGCAGCAATGGCAACAACGTTGCGCAAACTATTAACTGGCGAACTACTTACT
CTAGCTTCCCGGCAACAATTAATAGACTGGATGGAGGCGGATAAAGTTGCAGGACCACTTCTGCGCTCGG
CCCTTCCGGCTGGCTGGTTTATTGCTGATAAATCTGGAGCCGGTGAGCGTGGGTCTCGCGGTATCATTGC
AGCACTGGGGCCAGATGGTAAGCCCTCCCGTATCGTAGTTATCTACACGACGGGGAGTCAGGCAACTATG
GATGAACGAAATAGACAGATCGCTGAGATAGGTGCCTCACTGATTAAGCATTGGTAACTGTCAGACCAAG
TTTACTCATATATACTTTAGATTGATTTAAAACTTCATTTTTAATTTAAAAGGATCTAGGTGAAGATCCT
TTTTGATAATCTCATGACCAAAATCCCTTAACGTGAGTTTTCGTTCCACTGAGCGTCAGACCCCGTAGAA
AAGATCAAAGG
