>Addgene plasmid #92100 | TAF3 PHD_pGEX-6P-2 | depositor partial sequence | sequence record 177074 | sequnce for TAF3 PHD domain
CGTGATCCGAGATGAGTGGGGCAATCAGATCTGGATCTGCCCTGGGTGTAACAAGCCTGACGATGGGAGT
CCCATGATTGGGTGTGACGACTGCGATGACTGGTACCACTGGCCCTGTGTTGGAATCATGACTGCACCCC
CAGAAGAGATGCAGTGGTTCTGCCCCAAGTGTGCGAACAAGAAGAAGGACAAAAAGCACAAGAAGAGGAA
GCATCGAGCCCACTGAC
